Addgene plasmid #103511: LSB-hsa-miR-409-3p
Purpose: Used to sense miRNA activity using fluorescence based tools. hsa-miR-409-3p target in 3' UTR of of mKate. miRNA activity can be measured by the repression of mKate2 relative to EBFP2 fluorescent proteins . Plasmid is inherently unstable; please see Depositor Comments
Depositing lab: Ron Weiss. Depositing organization: Massachusetts Institute of Technology. Publication: A mixed antagonistic/synergistic miRNA repression model enables accurate predictions of multi-input miRNA sensor activity. Gam JJ, Babb J, Weiss R. Nat Commun. 2018 Jun 22;9(1):2430. doi: 10.1038/s41467-018-04575-0. PubMed 29934631.
Backbone
  Vector backbone: Low Sensor Backbone (LSB)
  Vector type: Mammalian Expression, Synthetic Biology
Growth in bacteria
  Bacterial resistance: Ampicillin and Kanamycin, 100 & 50 μg/mL
  Growth temperature: 30°C
  Growth strain: NEB Stable
  Copy number: High Copy
Gene/Insert
  Gene/Insert name: hsa-miR-409-3p target
  Species: H. sapiens (human)
  Entrez Gene: MIR382 (a.k.a. MIRN382, hsa-mir-382, mir-382)
  Promoter: EF-1a
  Cloning method: Gibson Cloning
Terms and licenses: Academic/Nonprofit Terms; Industry Terms: Not Available to Industry
Depositor comments: Please note that this plasmid is inherently unstable due to a repeating poly A element. We recommend performing a diagnostic digest on multiple colonies upon receipt. The depositors would like to note the presence of several discrepancies between the depositor sequence and physical plasmid sequence. In particular, the sequences upstream and downstream of the puromycin coding region have 10 bp insertions which do not affect the ability to perform puromycin selection. The sequences for those regions within the physical plasmids are as follows: Upstream of Puro: GAATTCGACCGCCTGTCTCAAGGTGCCACC; Downstream of Puro: GCTTTGAGACTACGCGTGAATTCACTCCTC.
How to cite: LSB-hsa-miR-409-3p was a gift from Ron Weiss (Addgene plasmid # 103511 ; http://n2t.net/addgene:103511 ; RRID:Addgene_103511)
