[The description below was written by a language model from this plasmid's Addgene catalogue record and pLannotate feature annotations shown in this document.]
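Description:
LSB-hsa-miR-409-3p is a mammalian expression plasmid built on the Low Sensor Backbone (LSB) and designed as a two-colour fluorescent sensor of microRNA activity. It replicates in E. coli from a high-copy ColE1/pUC-type origin and carries both a β-lactamase (ampicillin) and an aph(3')-Ia (kanamycin) marker, with dual selection listed in the record. A puromycin N-acetyltransferase gene followed by a rabbit β-globin polyadenylation signal provides for selection in mammalian cells, although no dedicated promoter for it is annotated in the feature table.

The payload consists of two parallel transcription units, each driven by the human EF-1α core promoter with its intron A and terminated by a rabbit β-globin poly(A) signal. Gateway attB4, attB1 and attB2 scars flank the promoter and coding modules, reflecting modular assembly. The first unit encodes the red fluorescent protein mKate2, and according to the record a target site for hsa-miR-409-3p lies in its 3' UTR; this site is not annotated as a feature but would fall in the unannotated stretch between the mKate2 coding sequence and its poly(A) signal. The second unit encodes the blue protein EBFP2 without a miRNA target and serves as an internal reference for delivery and expression. Active miR-409-3p in transfected cells represses mKate2, so its activity is read as the drop in mKate2 relative to EBFP2.

The record's Entrez gene link points to MIR382 rather than miR-409, an inconsistency it does not explain. The depositor notes that the repeated poly(A) elements make the plasmid inherently unstable, and that the physical plasmid has short insertions flanking the puromycin coding region that do not impair selection.
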