Features (pLannotate 1.2.2; 28 found; start..end, strand, type, name):
     87..675     -  rep_origin     ori: high-copy-number ColE1/pMB1/pBR322/pUC origin of replication
    846..1706    -  CDS            AmpR: β-lactamase; bla; confers resistance to ampicillin, carbenicillin, and related antibiotics
   1707..1778    -  promoter       AmpR promoter: bla
   1857..2456    +  CDS            PuroR: puromycin N-acetyltransferase; pac from Streptomyces alboniger; confers resistance to puromycin
   2461..2541    +  CDS            HBB (fragment): HBB_PONPY - Experimental evidence at transcript level: Swiss-Prot protein existence level 2. Involved in oxygen transport from the lung to the various peripheral tissues. From Pongo pygmaeus (Bornean orangutan).
   2612..2667    +  polyA_signal   β-globin poly(A) signal: rabbit β-globin polyadenylation signal (Gil and Proudfoot, 1987)
   3646..3666    +  protein_bind   attB4: mutant version of attB; core recombination site for the Gateway® BP reaction BP Clonase™
   3734..3945    +  promoter       EF-1α core promoter: core promoter for human elongation factor EF-1α
   3946..4884    +  intron         EF-1α intron A: intron upstream of the start codon of human EF-1α
   4911..4931    +  protein_bind   attB1: mutant version of attB; core recombination site for the Gateway® BP reaction BP Clonase™
   4951..5646    +  CDS            mKate2: mKate2 is a basic (constitutively fluorescent) red fluorescent protein published in 2009, derived from Entacmaea quadricolor. It is reported to be a rapidly-maturing monomer with moderate acid sensitivity.
   5666..5690    -  protein_bind   attB2: mutant version of attB; recombination site for the Gateway® BP reaction BP Clonase™
   5834..5908    +  CDS            HBB (fragment): HBB_PONPY - Experimental evidence at transcript level: Swiss-Prot protein existence level 2. Involved in oxygen transport from the lung to the various peripheral tissues. From Pongo pygmaeus (Bornean orangutan).
   5979..6034    +  polyA_signal   β-globin poly(A) signal: rabbit β-globin polyadenylation signal (Gil and Proudfoot, 1987)
   6418..6443    +  misc_feature   SA: splice acceptor site
   7115..7135    +  protein_bind   attB4: mutant version of attB; core recombination site for the Gateway® BP reaction BP Clonase™
   7203..7414    +  promoter       EF-1α core promoter: core promoter for human elongation factor EF-1α
   7415..8353    +  intron         EF-1α intron A: intron upstream of the start codon of human EF-1α
   8380..8400    +  protein_bind   attB1: mutant version of attB; core recombination site for the Gateway® BP reaction BP Clonase™
   8411..9127    +  CDS            EBFP2: EBFP2 is a basic (constitutively fluorescent) blue fluorescent protein published in 2007, derived from Aequorea victoria. It is reported to be a rapidly-maturing monomer with moderate acid sensitivity.
   9135..9159    -  protein_bind   attB2: mutant version of attB; recombination site for the Gateway® BP reaction BP Clonase™
   9163..9243    +  CDS            HBB (fragment): HBB_PONPY - Experimental evidence at transcript level: Swiss-Prot protein existence level 2. Involved in oxygen transport from the lung to the various peripheral tissues. From Pongo pygmaeus (Bornean orangutan).
   9314..9369    +  polyA_signal   β-globin poly(A) signal: rabbit β-globin polyadenylation signal (Gil and Proudfoot, 1987)
   9752..9774    -  protein_bind   lac operator (fragment): The lac repressor binds to the lac operator to inhibit transcription in E. coli. This inhibition can be relieved by adding lactose or isopropyl-β-D-thiogalactopyranoside (IPTG). lac repressor encoded by lacI
   9778..9808    -  promoter       lac promoter: promoter for the E. coli lac operon
   9823..9844    -  protein_bind   CAP binding site: CAP binding activates transcription in the presence of cAMP. E. coli catabolite activator protein
   9857..9896    -  CDS            lacI (fragment): lac repressor; lacI; The lac repressor binds to the lac operator to inhibit transcription in E. coli. This inhibition can be relieved by adding lactose or isopropyl-β-D-thiogalactopyranoside (IPTG).
  10069..10878   +  CDS            KanR: aminoglycoside phosphotransferase; aph(3')-Ia; confers resistance to kanamycin in bacteria or G418 (Geneticin®) in eukaryotes
>Addgene plasmid #103511 | LSB-hsa-miR-409-3p | depositor full sequence | sequence record 196069 | Full Sequence
AATTGAGGGGATAACGCAGGAAAGAACATGTGAGCAAAAGGCCAGCAAAAGGCCAGGAACCGTAAAAAGG
CCGCGTTGCTGGCGTTTTTCCATAGGCTCCGCCCCCCTGACGAGCATCACAAAAATCGACGCTCAAGTCA
GAGGTGGCGAAACCCGACAGGACTATAAAGATACCAGGCGTTTCCCCCTGGAAGCTCCCTCGTGCGCTCT
CCTGTTCCGACCCTGCCGCTTACCGGATACCTGTCCGCCTTTCTCCCTTCGGGAAGCGTGGCGCTTTCTC
ATAGCTCACGCTGTAGGTATCTCAGTTCGGTGTAGGTCGTTCGCTCCAAGCTGGGCTGTGTGCACGAACC
CCCCGTTCAGCCCGACCGCTGCGCCTTATCCGGTAACTATCGTCTTGAGTCCAACCCGGTAAGACACGAC
TTATCGCCACTGGCAGCAGCCACTGGTAACAGGATTAGCAGAGCGAGGTATGTAGGCGGTGCTACAGAGT
TCTTGAAGTGGTGGCCTAACTACGGCTACACTAGAAGAACAGTATTTGGTATCTGCGCTCTGCTGAAGCC
AGTTACCTTCGGAAAAAGAGTTGGTAGCTCTTGATCCGGCAAACAAACCACCGCTGGTAGCGGTGGTTTT
TTTGTTTGCAAGCAGCAGATTACGCGCAGAAAAAAAGGATCTCAAGAAGATCCTTTGATCTTTTCTACGG
GGTCTGACGCTCAGTGGAACGAAAACTCACGTTAAGGGATTTTGGTCATGAGATTATCAAAAAGGATCTT
CACCTAGATCCTTTTAAATTAAAAATGAAGTTTTAAATCAATCTAAAGTATATATGAGTAAACTTGGTCT
GACAGTTACCAATGCTTAATCAGTGAGGCACCTATCTCAGCGATCTGTCTATTTCGTTCATCCATAGTTG
CCTGACTCCCCGTCGTGTAGATAACTACGATACGGGAGGGCTTACCATCTGGCCCCAGTGCTGCAATGAT
ACCGCGAGAACCACGCTCACCGGCTCCAGATTTATCAGCAATAAACCAGCCAGCCGGAAGGGCCGAGCGC
AGAAGTGGTCCTGCAACTTTATCCGCCTCCATCCAGTCTATTAATTGTTGCCGGGAAGCTAGAGTAAGTA
GTTCGCCAGTTAATAGTTTGCGCAACGTTGTTGCCATTGCTACAGGCATCGTGGTGTCACGCTCGTCGTT
TGGTATGGCTTCATTCAGCTCCGGTTCCCAACGATCAAGGCGAGTTACATGATCCCCCATGTTGTGCAAA
AAAGCGGTTAGCTCCTTCGGTCCTCCGATCGTTGTCAGAAGTAAGTTGGCCGCAGTGTTATCACTCATGG
TTATGGCAGCACTGCATAATTCTCTTACTGTCATGCCATCCGTAAGATGCTTTTCTGTGACTGGTGAGTA
CTCAACCAAGTCATTCTGAGAATAGTGTATGCGGCGACCGAGTTGCTCTTGCCCGGCGTCAATACGGGAT
AATACCGCGCCACATAGCAGAACTTTAAAAGTGCTCATCATTGGAAAACGTTCTTCGGGGCGAAAACTCT
CAAGGATCTTACCGCTGTTGAGATCCAGTTCGATGTAACCCACTCGTGCACCCAACTGATCTTCAGCATC
TTTTACTTTCACCAGCGTTTCTGGGTGAGCAAAAACAGGAAGGCAAAATGCCGCAAAAAAGGGAATAAGG
GCGACACGGAAATGTTGAATACTCATACTCTTCCTTTTTCAATATTATTGAAGCATTTATCAGGGTTATT
GTCTCATGAGCGGATACATATTTGAATGTAGCTCCGAATTTCTCGAGGGCTTGTCGACGACGGCGGTCTC
CGTCGTCAGGATCATGAATTCGACCCGCCTGCCACCATGACCGAGTACAAGCCCACGGTGCGCCTCGCCA
CCCGCGACGACGTCCCCCGGGCCGTACGCACCCTCGCCGCCGCGTTCGCCGACTACCCCGCCACGCGCCA
CACCGTCGACCCGGACCGCCACATCGAGCGGGTCACCGAGCTGCAAGAACTCTTCCTCACGCGCGTCGGG
CTCGACATCGGCAAGGTGTGGGTCGCGGACGACGGCGCCGCGGTGGCGGTCTGGACCACGCCGGAGAGCG
TCGAAGCGGGGGCGGTGTTCGCCGAGATCGGCCCGCGCATGGCCGAGTTGAGCGGTTCCCGGCTGGCCGC
GCAGCAACAGATGGAAGGCCTCCTGGCGCCGCACCGGCCCAAGGAGCCCGCGTGGTTCCTGGCCACCGTC
GGCGTCTCGCCCGACCACCAGGGCAAGGGTCTGGGCAGCGCCGTCGTGCTCCCCGGAGTGGAGGCGGCCG
AGCGCGCCGGGGTGCCCGCCTTCCTGGAGACATCCGCGCCCCGCAACCTCCCCTTCTACGAGCGGCTCGG
CTTCACCGTCACCGCCGACGTCGAGGTGCCCGAAGGACCGCGCACCTGGTGCATGACCCGCAAGCCCGGT
GCCTGATACGCGTGAATTCACTCCTCAGGTGCAGGCTGCCTATCAGAAGGTGGTGGCTGGTGTGGCCAAT
GCCCTGGCTCACAAATACCACTGAGATCTTTTTCCCTCTGCCAAAAATTATGGGGACATCATGAAGCCCC
TTGAGCATCTGACTTCTGGCTAATAAAGGAAATTTATTTTCATTGCAATAGTGTGTTGGAATTTTTTGTG
TCTCTCACTCGGAAGGACATATGGGAGGGCAAATCATTTAAAACATCAGAATGAGTATTTGGTTTAGAGT
TTGGCAACATATGCCCATATGCTGGCTGCCATGAACAAAGGTTGGCTATAAAGAGGTCATCAGTATATGA
AACAGCCCCCTGCTGTCCATTCCTTATTCCATAGAAAAGCCTTGACTTGAGGTTAGATTTTTTTTATATT
TTGTTTTGTGTTATTTTTTTCTTTAACATCCCTAAAATTTTCCTTACATGTTTTACTAGCCAGATTTTTC
CTCCTCTCCTGACTACTCCCAGTCATAGCTGTCCCTCTTCTCTTATGGAGATCCCTCGACCTGCAGCCCA
AGCTTGAATTCTCTAGAATTACCCTGTTATCCCTATGCTTGGTTTACCGAGCTCTTATTGGTTTTCAAAC
TTCATTGACTGTGCCCAACGCGCCTGGGAGCTCACGGGGACAGCCCCCCCCCAAAGCCCCCAGGGATGTA
ATTACGTCCCTCCCCCGCTAGGGGGCAGCAGCGAGCCGCCCGGGGCTCCGCTCCGGTCCGGCGCTCCCCC
CGCATCCCCGAGCCGGCAGCGTGCGGGGACAGCCCGGGCACGGGGAAGGTGGCACGGGATCGCTTTCCTC
TGAACGCTTCTCGCTGCTCTTTGAGCCTGCAGACACCTGGGGGGATACGGGGAAAAAGCTAGGCTGAAAG
ACCGGTTCTTAGAATGACACGCGCCTGGGAGCTCACGGGGACAGCCCCCCCCCAAAGCCCCCAGGGATGT
AATTACGTCCCTCCCCCGCTAGGGGGCAGCAGCGAGCCGCCCGGGGCTCCGCTCCGGTCCGGCGCTCCCC
CCGCATCCCCGAGCCGGCAGCGTGCGGGGACAGCCCGGGCACGGGGAAGGTGGCACGGGATCGCTTTCCT
CTGAACGCTTCTCGCTGCTCTTTGAGCCTGCAGACACCTGGGGGGATACGGGGAAAAAGCTAACTTCTGA
GACGACAACTTTGTATAGAAAAGTTGGCTCCGAATTCGCCCTTGACAGCAGAGATCCAGTTTGGTTAATT
AATTGGCTCCGGTGCCCGTCAGTGGGCAGAGCGCACATCGCCCACAGTCCCCGAGAAGTTGTGGGGAGGG
GTCGGCAATTGAACCGGTGCCTAGAGAAGGTGGCGCGGGGTAAACTGGGAAAGTGATGTCGTGTACTGGC
TCCGCCTTTTTCCCGAGGGTGGGGGAGAACCGTATATAAGTGCAGTAGTCGCCGTGAACGTTCTTTTTCG
CAACGGGTTTGCCGCCAGAACACAGGTAAGTGCCGTGTGTGGTTCCCGCGGGCCTGGCCTCTTTACGGGT
TATGGCCCTTGCGTGCCTTGAATTACTTCCACCTGGCTGCAGTACGTGATTCTTGATCCCGAGCTTCGGG
TTGGAAGTGGGTGGGAGAGTTCGAGGCCTTGCGCTTAAGGAGCCCCTTCGCCTCGTGCTTGAGTTGAGGC
CTGGCCTGGGCGCTGGGGCCGCCGCGTGCGAATCTGGTGGCACCTTCGCGCCTGTCTCGCTGCTTTCGAT
AAGTCTCTAGCCATTTAAAATTTTTGATGACCTGCTGCGACGCTTTTTTTCTGGCAAGATAGTCTTGTAA
ATGCGGGCCAAGATCTGCACACTGGTATTTCGGTTTTTGGGGCCGCGGGCGGCGACGGGGCCCGTGCGTC
CCAGCGCACATGTTCGGCGAGGCGGGGCCTGCGAGCGCGGCCACCGAGAATCGGACGGGGGTAGTCTCAA
GCTGGCCGGCCTGCTCTGGTGCCTGGCCTCGCGCCGCCGTGTATCGCCCCGCCCTGGGCGGCAAGGCTGG
CCCGGTCGGCACCAGTTGCGTGAGCGGAAAGATGGCCGCTTCCCGGCCCTGCTGCAGGGAGCTCAAAATG
GAGGACGCGGCGCTCGGGAGAGCGGGCGGGTGAGTCACCCACACAAAGGAAAAGGGCCTTTCCGTCCTCA
GCCGTCGCTTCATGTGACTCCACGGAGTACCGGGCGCCGTCCAGGCACCTCGATTAGTTCTCGAGCTTTT
GGAGTACGTCGTCTTTAGGTTGGGGGGAGGGGTTTTATGCGATGGAGTTTCCCCACACTGAGTGGGTGGA
GACTGAAGTTAGGCCAGCTTGGCACTTGATGTAATTCTCCTTGGAATTTGCCCTTTTTGAGTTTGGATCT
TGGTTCATTCTCAAGCCTCAGACAGTGGTTCAAAGTTTTTTTCTTCCATTTCAGGTGTCGTGAGAAGGGC
GAATTCGACCCAAGTTTGTACAAAAAAGCAGGCTGGATCCAGGTGCCACCATGGTGAGCGAGCTGATTAA
GGAGAACATGCACATGAAGCTGTACATGGAGGGCACCGTGAACAACCACCACTTCAAGTGCACATCCGAG
GGCGAAGGCAAGCCCTACGAGGGCACCCAGACCATGAGAATCAAGGCGGTCGAGGGCGGCCCTCTCCCCT
TCGCCTTCGACATCCTGGCTACCAGCTTCATGTACGGCAGCAAAACCTTCATCAACCACACCCAGGGCAT
CCCCGACTTCTTTAAGCAGTCCTTCCCCGAGGGCTTCACATGGGAGAGAGTCACCACATACGAAGATGGG
GGCGTGCTGACCGCTACCCAGGACACCAGCCTCCAGGACGGCTGCCTCATCTACAACGTCAAGATCAGAG
GGGTGAACTTCCCATCCAACGGCCCTGTGATGCAGAAGAAAACACTCGGCTGGGAGGCCTCCACCGAGAC
ACTGTACCCCGCTGACGGCGGCCTGGAAGGCAGAGCCGACATGGCCCTGAAGCTCGTGGGCGGGGGCCAC
CTGATCTGCAACCTTAAGACCACATACAGATCCAAGAAACCCGCTAAGAACCTCAAGATGCCCGGCGTCT
ACTATGTGGACAGGAGACTGGAAAGAATCAAGGAGGCCGACAAAGAGACATACGTCGAGCAGCACGAGGT
GGCTGTGGCCAGATACTGCGACCTCCCTAGCAAACTGGGGCACAAACTTAATTGAGAATTCTACCACCCA
GCTTTCTTGTACAAAGTGGTACGTCTCAAGACCAGAGGTCTCTGCTTGTAATGCAAGGGGTTCACCGAGC
AACATTCAGGGGTTCACCGAGCAACATTCAGGGGTTCACCGAGCAACATTCAGGGGTTCACCGAGCAACA
TTCCAACCAGAAGAGACCTGTGCTTCACTCCTCAGGTGCAGGCTGCCTATCAGAAGGTGGTGGCTGGTGT
GGCCAATGCCCTGGCTCACAAATACCACTGAGATCTTTTTCCCTCTGCCAAAAATTATGGGGACATCATG
AAGCCCCTTGAGCATCTGACTTCTGGCTAATAAAGGAAATTTATTTTCATTGCAATAGTGTGTTGGAATT
TTTTGTGTCTCTCACTCGGAAGGACATATGGGAGGGCAAATCATTTAAAACATCAGAATGAGTATTTGGT
TTAGAGTTTGGCAACATATGCCCATATGCTGGCTGCCATGAACAAAGGTTGGCTATAAAGAGGTCATCAG
TATATGAAACAGCCCCCTGCTGTCCATTCCTTATTCCATAGAAAAGCCTTGACTTGAGGTTAGATTTTTT
TTATATTTTGTTTTGTGTTATTTTTTTCTTTAACATCCCTAAAATTTTCCTTACATGTTTTACTAGCCAG
ATTTTTCCTCCTCTCCTGACTACTCCCAGTCATAGCTGTCCCTCTTCTCTTATGGAGATCCCGAGCGGTG
CGTTTTTATGCTTGTAGTATTGTATAATGTTTTTAAGATCCAAGCTTCTGACCTCTTCTCTTCCTCCCAC
AGGGCCTCGAGACAATTGCATCGATGGTACCAGTGAAAGTCTGCAATGAATTCGAGTTGGCGCGCCTGTC
ATTCTAAATCTCTCTTTCAGCCTAAAGCTTTTTCCCCGTATCCCCCCAGGTGTCTGCAGGCTCAAAGAGC
AGCGAGAAGCGTTCAGAGGAAAGCGATCCCGTGCCACCTTCCCCGTGCCCGGGCTGTCCCCGCACGCTGC
CGGCTCGGGGATGCGGGGGGAGCGCCGGACCGGAGCGGAGCCCCGGGCGGCTCGCTGCTGCCCCCTAGCG
GGGGAGGGACGTAATTACATCCCTGGGGGCTTTGGGAGGGGGCTGTCCCCGTGAGCTCCCAGGCGCGCCT
GTCATTCTAAATCTCTCTTTCAGCCTAAAGCTTTTTCCCCGTATCCCCCCAGGTGTCTGCAGGCTCAAAG
AGCAGCGAGAAGCGTTCAGAGGAAAGCGATCCCGTGCCACCTTCCCCGTGCCCGGGCTGTCCCCGCACGC
TGCCGGCTCGGGGATGCGGGGGGAGCGCCGGACCGGAGCGGAGCCCCGGGCGGCTCGCTGCTGCCCCCTA
GCGGGGGAGGGACGTAATTACATCCCTGGGGGCTTTGGGGGGGGGCTGTCCCCGTGAGCTCCCAGGCGCG
CCAACTCGGTACCGTATCGATGTCGACGTTAACGCTAGTGATATCAACTTTGTATAGAAAAGTTGGCTCC
GAATTCGCCCTTGACAGCAGAGATCCAGTTTGGTTAATTAATTGGCTCCGGTGCCCGTCAGTGGGCAGAG
CGCACATCGCCCACAGTCCCCGAGAAGTTGTGGGGAGGGGTCGGCAATTGAACCGGTGCCTAGAGAAGGT
GGCGCGGGGTAAACTGGGAAAGTGATGTCGTGTACTGGCTCCGCCTTTTTCCCGAGGGTGGGGGAGAACC
GTATATAAGTGCAGTAGTCGCCGTGAACGTTCTTTTTCGCAACGGGTTTGCCGCCAGAACACAGGTAAGT
GCCGTGTGTGGTTCCCGCGGGCCTGGCCTCTTTACGGGTTATGGCCCTTGCGTGCCTTGAATTACTTCCA
CCTGGCTGCAGTACGTGATTCTTGATCCCGAGCTTCGGGTTGGAAGTGGGTGGGAGAGTTCGAGGCCTTG
CGCTTAAGGAGCCCCTTCGCCTCGTGCTTGAGTTGAGGCCTGGCCTGGGCGCTGGGGCCGCCGCGTGCGA
ATCTGGTGGCACCTTCGCGCCTGTCTCGCTGCTTTCGATAAGTCTCTAGCCATTTAAAATTTTTGATGAC
CTGCTGCGACGCTTTTTTTCTGGCAAGATAGTCTTGTAAATGCGGGCCAAGATCTGCACACTGGTATTTC
GGTTTTTGGGGCCGCGGGCGGCGACGGGGCCCGTGCGTCCCAGCGCACATGTTCGGCGAGGCGGGGCCTG
CGAGCGCGGCCACCGAGAATCGGACGGGGGTAGTCTCAAGCTGGCCGGCCTGCTCTGGTGCCTGGCCTCG
CGCCGCCGTGTATCGCCCCGCCCTGGGCGGCAAGGCTGGCCCGGTCGGCACCAGTTGCGTGAGCGGAAAG
ATGGCCGCTTCCCGGCCCTGCTGCAGGGAGCTCAAAATGGAGGACGCGGCGCTCGGGAGAGCGGGCGGGT
GAGTCACCCACACAAAGGAAAAGGGCCTTTCCGTCCTCAGCCGTCGCTTCATGTGACTCCACGGAGTACC
GGGCGCCGTCCAGGCACCTCGATTAGTTCTCGAGCTTTTGGAGTACGTCGTCTTTAGGTTGGGGGGAGGG
GTTTTATGCGATGGAGTTTCCCCACACTGAGTGGGTGGAGACTGAAGTTAGGCCAGCTTGGCACTTGATG
TAATTCTCCTTGGAATTTGCCCTTTTTGAGTTTGGATCTTGGTTCATTCTCAAGCCTCAGACAGTGGTTC
AAAGTTTTTTTCTTCCATTTCAGGTGTCGTGAGAAGGGCGAATTCGACCCAAGTTTGTACAAAAAAGCAG
GCTCGCCACCATGGTGAGCAAGGGCGAGGAGCTGTTCACCGGGGTGGTGCCCATCCTGGTCGAGCTGGAC
GGCGACGTAAACGGCCACAAGTTCAGCGTGAGGGGCGAGGGCGAGGGCGATGCCACCAACGGCAAGCTGA
CCCTGAAGTTCATCTGCACCACCGGCAAGCTGCCCGTGCCCTGGCCCACCCTCGTGACCACCCTGAGCCA
CGGCGTGCAGTGCTTCGCCCGCTACCCCGACCACATGAAGCAGCACGACTTCTTCAAGTCCGCCATGCCC
GAAGGCTACGTCCAGGAGCGCACCATCTTCTTCAAGGACGACGGCACCTACAAGACCCGCGCCGAGGTGA
AGTTCGAGGGCGACACCCTAGTGAACCGCATCGAGCTGAAGGGCGTCGACTTCAAGGAGGACGGCAACAT
CCTGGGGCACAAGCTGGAGTACAACTTCAACAGCCACAACATCTATATCATGGCCGTCAAGCAGAAGAAC
GGCATCAAGGTGAACTTCAAGATCCGCCACAACGTGGAGGACGGCAGCGTGCAGCTCGCCGACCACTACC
AGCAGAACACCCCCATCGGCGACGGCCCCGTGCTGCTGCCCGACAGCCACTACCTGAGCACCCAGTCCGT
GCTGAGCAAAGACCCCAACGAGAAGCGCGATCACATGGTCCTGCTGGAGTTCCGCACCGCCGCCGGGATC
ACTCTCGGCATGGACGAGCTGTACAAGTAATACCACCCAGCTTTCTTGTACAAAGTGGTACGCGTGAATT
CACTCCTCAGGTGCAGGCTGCCTATCAGAAGGTGGTGGCTGGTGTGGCCAATGCCCTGGCTCACAAATAC
CACTGAGATCTTTTTCCCTCTGCCAAAAATTATGGGGACATCATGAAGCCCCTTGAGCATCTGACTTCTG
GCTAATAAAGGAAATTTATTTTCATTGCAATAGTGTGTTGGAATTTTTTGTGTCTCTCACTCGGAAGGAC
ATATGGGAGGGCAAATCATTTAAAACATCAGAATGAGTATTTGGTTTAGAGTTTGGCAACATATGCCCAT
ATGCTGGCTGCCATGAACAAAGGTTGGCTATAAAGAGGTCATCAGTATATGAAACAGCCCCCTGCTGTCC
ATTCCTTATTCCATAGAAAAGCCTTGACTTGAGGTTAGATTTTTTTTATATTTTGTTTTGTGTTATTTTT
TTCTTTAACATCCCTAAAATTTTCCTTACATGTTTTACTAGCCAGATTTTTCCTCCTCTCCTGACTACTC
CCAGTCATAGCTGTCCCTCTTCTCTTATGGAGATCCCTCGACCTGCAGCCCAAGCTTGGCGTAATCATGG
TCATAGCTGTTTCCTGTGTGAAATTGTTATCCGCTCACAATTCCACACAACATACGAGCCGGAAGCATAA
AGTGTAAAGCCTGGGGTGCCTAATGAGTGAGCTAACTCACATTAATTGCGTTGCGCTCACTGCCCGCTTT
CCAGTCGGGAAACCTGTCGTGCCAGCGGATCGACAGTACTAAGCTTGGTCTAATACCCAATCTCTCGTCT
TATCCAGATGTTTTATACGCCTCTGGCCCGTGTCTCAAAATCTCTGATGTTACATTGCACAAGATAAAAT
AATATCATCATGAACAATAAAACTGTCTGCTTACATAAACAGTAATACAAGGGGTGTTATGAGCCATATT
CAACGGGAAACGTCGAGGCCGCGATTAAATTCCAACATGGATGCTGATTTATATGGGTATAAATGGGCTC
GCGATAATGTCGGGCAATCAGGTGCGACAATCTATCGCTTGTATGGGAAGCCCGATGCGCCAGAGTTGTT
TCTGAAACATGGCAAAGGTAGCGTTGCCAATGATGTTACAGATGAGATGGTCAGACTAAACTGGCTGACG
GAATTTATGCCTCTTCCGACCATCAAGCATTTTATCCGTACTCCTGATGATGCATGGTTACTCACCACTG
CGATCCCCGGAAAAACAGCATTCCAGGTATTAGAAGAATATCCTGATTCAGGTGAAAATATTGTTGATGC
GCTGGCAGTGTTCCTGCGCCGGTTGCATTCGATTCCTGTTTGTAATTGTCCTTTTAACAGCGATCGCGTA
TTTCGTCTCGCTCAGGCGCAATCACGAATGAATAACGGTTTGGTTGATGCGAGTGATTTTGATGACGAGC
GTAATGGCTGGCCTGTTGAACAAGTCTGGAAAGAAATGCATAAACTTTTGCCATTCTCACCGGATTCAGT
CGTCACTCATGGTGATTTCTCACTTGATAACCTTATTTTTGACGAGGGGAAATTAATAGGTTGTATTGAT
GTTGGACGAGTCGGAATCGCAGACCGATACCAGGATCTTGCCATCCTATGGAACTGCCTCGGTGAGTTTT
CTCCTTCATTACAGAAACGGCTTTTTCAAAAATATGGTATTGATAATCCTGATATGAATAAATTGCAGTT
TCATTTGATGCTCGATGAGTTTTTCTAATCAGAATTGGTTAATTGGTTGTAACACTGGCAGAGCATTACG
CTGACTTGACGGGACGGCGCAAGCTCATGACCAAAATCCCTTAACGTGAGTTACGCGTCGTTCCACTGAG
CGTCAGAGGTATCACTAGTATTACAGAGGTAAGTTATAACAGTCGCCTAACCC
