>Addgene plasmid #103511 | LSB-hsa-miR-409-3p | depositor partial sequence | sequence record 196070 | hsa-miR-409-3p target
AGGGGTTCACCGAGCAACATTC
