>Addgene plasmid #103511 | LSB-hsa-miR-409-3p | addgene partial sequence | sequence record 271900 | mKate2-F 5'-ACCCGCTAAGAACCTCAAGA-3'
AAGAATCAAGGAGGCCGACAAAGAGACATACGTCGAGCAGCACGAGGTGGCTGTGGCCAGATACTGCGAC
CTCCCTAGCAAACTGGGGCACAAACTTAATTGAGAATTCTACCACCCAGCTTTCTTGTACAAAGTGGTAC
GTCTCAAGACCAGAGGTCTCTGCTTGTAATGCAAGGGGTTCACCGAGCAACATTCAGGGGTTCACCGAGC
AACATTCAGGGGTTCACCGAGCAACATTCAGGGGTTCACCGAGCAACATTCCAACCAGAAGAGACCTGTG
CTTCACTCCTCAGGTGCAGGCTGCCTATCAGAAGGTGGTGGCTGGTGTGGCCAATGCCCTGGCTCAC
